>Addgene plasmid #122352 | pTV-mHes1-tdiRFP670-PEST | depositor full sequence | sequence record 233465 | pTV-mHes1-tdiRFP670-PEST sequence 7153 bps
CTAAATTGTAAGCGTTAATATTTTGTTAAAATTCGCGTTAAATTTTTGTTAAATCAGCTCATTTTTTAAC
CAATAGGCCGAAATCGGCAAAATCCCTTATAAATCAAAAGAATAGACCGAGATAGGGT
[37 nt withheld, positions 129-165]
AAAGAACGTGGACTCCAACGTCAAAGG
[49 nt withheld, positions 193-241]
T
[91 nt withheld, positions 243-333]
G
[124 nt withheld, positions 335-458]
CCCATTCGCCATTCAGGCTGCGCAACTGTTGGGAAGGGCGATCGGTGCGGGCCTCTTCGCTATTACGCCA
GCTGGCGAAAGGGGGATGTGCTGCAAGGCGATTAAGTTGGGTAACGCCAGGGTTTTCCCAGTCACGACGT
TGTAAAACGACGGCCAGTGAGCGCGCGTAATACGACTCACTATAGGGCGAATTGGGTACCTTATAGCCAC
AGCTCCCAAGTTGTTACTGCTCCGGAAATGGAGGGAGAGGCTGTAGCCGAGAAGGGTGGTGGGCAGCTTG
GCTGTGGTAGAAGCCGGTGAGGGCGAAAGGACGTAAGACTGAGGAAGTTTGGGGCTGGATAGAAGGTAGG
GGTCAGTGGTTTAGCACCGGTCCAACCCCTGCCGCAGGAGGGGAAGTGGGGTTTGGAAGGCGCCTTGGGT
GGCATTGTCCAAGGTCAGGTCGCGCGCGGGACTAGGGGTGGCAGATCTGGAGCTGAGATCGGTTTAGATG
GAGGGAGTGTCCTGGCTTATGTCCCCAACCTAGGGAGAAGGAGCTGGCTGTTCTTAGCCTACCCAACCCT
CCCAACCCCAGGTGGTTCCGGAGGCGCGCTGCGGGGACCTCCCAGGGCGGGAGGCTGTATGGCTCCGGGG
CCAGGGCTTTTCGGTGACCCATCTTTTCTCCTTCTGGCCTGCAGCCGCGCTCAGCACAGACCCGAGCGTG
TTGGGGAAATACCGCGCCGGCTTCAGCGAGTGCATGAACGAGGTGACCCGCTTCCTGTCCACGTGTGAGG
GCGTTAACACCGAGGTGCGCACTCGGCTGCTGGGCCACCTGGCCAACTGCATGACCCAGATCAACGCCAT
GACCTACCCCGGGCAGGCGCACCCCGCCTTGCAGGCGCCGCCGCCGCCGCCCCCGTCAGGACCTGCCGGT
CCCCAGCACGCGCCATTCGCGCCGCCGCCGCCGCCGCTTGTGCCCATCCCCGGGGGCGCGGCGCCCCCTC
CCGGCAGCGCACCCTGCAAGTTGGGCAGCCAGGCTGGAGAGGCTGCCAAGGTTTTTGGCGGCTTCCAAGT
GGTGCCGGCTCCTGACGGCCAATTTGCCTTTCTCATCCCCAACGGGGCCTTCGCTCACAGCGGCCCGGTC
ATCCCGGTCTACACCAGCAACAGTGGGACCTCGGTGGGTCCTAACGCAGTGTCACCTTCCAGTGGCTCCT
CGCTCACTTCGGACTCCATGTGGAGACCGTGGCGGAACGAGGGAAGAGGTAGCCTGCTAACTTGCGGGGA
CGTAGAGGAAAATCCTGGTCCCATAACTTCGTATAGCATACATTATACGAAGTTATCAATGGGCCCAAAA
AAGAAAAGAAAAGTTGAATTCATGGCCAGAAAAGTGGACCTGACCAGTTGTGACCGAGAGCCGATACACA
TTCCTGGCTCTATCCAGCCATGTGGGTGTTTGCTGGCCTGCGATGCCCAGGCAGTCAGGATTACTCGAAT
TACCGAAAATGCGGGTGCCTTCTTTGGCCGTGAAACGCCCCGTGTCGGCGAACTCTTAGCCGATTATTTC
GGAGAAACCGAGGCTCACGCACTTAGGAACGCACTGGCGCAATCAAGCGATCCCAAACGCCCTGCTCTCA
TCTTTGGGTGGAGAGATGGACTGACAGGCCGTACTTTCGACATAAGCCTTCACCGGCATGACGGAACCAG
TATAATTGAGTTTGAACCGGCCGCCGCTGAGCAAGCAGACAACCCCCTTCGCCTGACCAGACAAATTATC
GCCCGCACTAAGGAGCTGAAATCGCTGGAAGAAATGGCCGCTCGTGTTCCCAGGTATCTTCAGGCAATGC
TGGGTTATCATAGGGTAATGCTCTACAGATTCGCCGACGATGGCTCTGGTATGGTAATAGGGGAGGCCAA
GCGATCCGACCTGGAGTCTTTTCTGGGGCAGCATTTCCCCGCATCTCTAGTACCCCAGCAGGCAAGGCTT
TTGTACCTCAAGAATGCCATCCGCGTGGTATCGGACTCCCGCGGTATTAGTAGCAGGATCGTTCCAGAAC
ACGACGCCTCTGGAGCTGCGCTGGATCTGTCTTTCGCTCACCTCCGATCTATCAGCCCTTGTCATTTAGA
GTTTCTGCGAAATATGGGGGTCAGCGCAAGTATGTCCCTGAGCATAATAATCGATGGAACACTATGGGGC
CTAATAATTTGCCATCATTACGAACCTAGAGCAGTACCAATGGCACAGCGAGTGGCCGCCGAAATGTTCG
CCGATTTTTTGTCTCTTCATTTTACTGCCGCTCACCATCAGCGCGGCCACGGGACTGGCTCGACAGGTTC
TGGCAGTAGTGGGACTGCTTCATCAGAAGATAATAACATGGCCATGGCCAGAAAAGTGGACCTGACCAGT
TGTGACCGAGAGCCGATACACATTCCTGGCTCTATCCAGCCATGTGGGTGTTTGCTGGCCTGCGATGCCC
AGGCAGTCAGGATTACTCGAATTACCGAAAATGCGGGTGCCTTCTTTGGCCGTGAAACGCCCCGTGTCGG
CGAACTCTTAGCCGATTATTTCGGAGAAACCGAGGCTCACGCACTTAGGAACGCACTGGCGCAATCAAGC
GATCCCAAACGCCCTGCTCTCATCTTTGGGTGGAGAGATGGACTGACAGGCCGTACTTTCGACATAAGCC
TTCACCGGCATGACGGAACCAGTATAATTGAGTTTGAACCGGCCGCCGCTGAGCAAGCAGACAACCCCCT
TCGCCTGACCAGACAAATTATCGCCCGCACTAAGGAGCTGAAATCGCTGGAAGAAATGGCCGCTCGTGTT
CCCAGGTATCTTCAGGCAATGCTGGGTTATCATAGGGTAATGCTCTACAGATTCGCCGACGATGGCTCTG
GTATGGTAATAGGGGAGGCCAAGCGATCCGACCTGGAGTCTTTTCTGGGGCAGCATTTCCCCGCATCTCT
AGTACCCCAGCAGGCAAGGCTTTTGTACCTCAAGAATGCCATCCGCGTGGTATCGGACTCCCGCGGTATT
AGTAGCAGGATCGTTCCAGAACACGACGCCTCTGGAGCTGCGCTGGATCTGTCTTTCGCTCACCTCCGAT
CTATCAGCCCTTGTCATTTAGAGTTTCTGCGAAATATGGGGGTCAGCGCAAGTATGTCCCTGAGCATAAT
AATCGATGGAACACTATGGGGCCTAATAATTTGCCATCATTACGAACCTAGAGCAGTACCAATGGCACAG
CGAGTGGCCGCCGAAATGTTCGCCGATTTTTTGTCTCTTCATTTTACTGCCGCTCACCATCAGCGCGGAT
CCGCGTTTAAACTCGAGTCTCACGGCTTCCCTCCCGAGGTGGAGGAGCAGGCCGCCGGCACCCTGCCCAT
GAGCTGCGCCCAGGAGAGCGGCATGGATAGACACCCTGCTGCTTGCGCCAGCGCCAGGATCAACGTCTTG
AAGTTCCTATTCTCTAGAAAGTATAGGAACTTCTAGTGAGAGCCTCAGGCCACTGCTACCCGTAAAGTCC
CTAGCCCACCTCTCTCTTCTGACGGACACTAAAAACGAACTTGGATTTTAGGAGAGACTTTTATAATTTG
GTGGTTATTTTGTTGCTTTTTTTAATTCTAAAAAGTTACTTTTTGTAGAGAGCTGTATTAAGTGACTGAC
CATGCACTGCATTTGTATATATTTTATATGTTCATATTGGATTGCGCCTTTGTATTATAAAAGTTGAGAT
GACATTTCGTTTTTTACACGAGATTTCTTTTTTTATGTGATGCCAAAGATGTTTGAAAATGCTCTTAAAA
TATCTTCCTTTGGGGAAGTTTATTTGAGAAAATATAATAAAAGAGTGAAGGCTTTTATGTCTTAGAACTG
ATTATTTCAAAATTTGTAAAAAAAAAAAAGTGGTGGGGCTTGAAATTCATGTAGTTTGGCAATTCAGAAA
TAGGATGTATTTTTTAAAGTTTTAAACAGGAACCATCAAACCTTTCAGCAACACTCAATGATCTAAGAAG
ACCTAATTTATGAGAATTCATTTGATGGGGCTTTCCTGATAAACAGTCCTTATTTTTTTACCTTCCAAAG
GGCGGCTCCCAACTCACTCCCTGTAGTAGCCACTGGCCTCCTAAAGTAAAAGCGCGCTCAAGCCACATTG
CAGCCCTCCAGCATTGGGACCTTCATTTGTCTGTCCTTACTCAGGCGTAGCTAGGCATCCCCTGGCACCC
GTATCACAAAGTTTGAAATGCCTCTCTTCACCCTCTTCAAGCAAGCTGAAAAGGTCAACAGATTCTCTCT
GCCAGGGTACAACTAGTTAGACTCCCAAGTGGAGCCCGGGCCAGATGATTAACAGCAGACATATGTTTCT
GATAAGTTTCTGCGCTTGACTTTAATGGAGAAAGCATGTGGGGGTTGCGCTGGCAGGCACACGGGCCGTT
TTTCCCCTTTTAATACAAACAGCAAGCGACCCCTTCGCATGGTCATGCCCCATTTCCAGGCAAGATGTGG
GCTCCAGAGAGCTCCAGCTTTTGTTCCCTTTAGTGAGGGTTAATTGCGCGCTTGGCGTAATCATGGTCAT
AGCTGTTTCCTGTGTGAAATTGTTATCCGCTCACAATTCCACACAACATACGAGCCGGAAGCATAAAGTG
TAAAGCCTGGGGTGCCTAATGAGTGAGCTAACTCACATTAATTGCGTTGCGCTCACTGCCCGCTTTCCAG
TCGGGAAACCTGTCGTGCCAGCTGCATTAATGAATCGGCCAACGCGCGGGGAGAGGCGGTTTGCGTATTG
GGCGCTCTTCCGCTTCCTCGCTCACTGACTCGCTGCGCTCGGTCGTTCGGCTGCGGCGAGCGGTATCAGC
TCACTCAAAGGCGGTAATACGGTTATCCACAGAATCAGGGGATAACGCAGGAAAGAACATGTGAGCAAAA
GGCCAGCAAAAGGCCAGGAACCGTAAAAAGGCCGCGTTGCTGGCGTTTTTCCATAGGCTCCGCCCCCCTG
ACGAGCATCACAAAAATCGACGCTCAAGTCAGAGGTGGCGAAACCCGACAGGACTATAAAGATACCAGGC
GTTTCCCCCTGGAAGCTCCCTCGTGCGCTCTCCTGTTCCGACCCTGCCGCTTACCGGATACCTGTCCGCC
TTTCTCCCTTCGGGAAGCGTGGCGCTTTCTCATAGCTCACGCTGTAGGTATCTCAGTTCGGTGTAGGTCG
TTCGCTCCAAGCTGGGCTGTGTGCACGAACCCCCCGTTCAGCCCGACCGCTGCGCCTTATCCGGTAACTA
TCGTCTTGAGTCCAACCCGGTAAGACACGACTTATCGCCACTGGCAGCAGCCACTGGTAACAGGATTAGC
AGAGCGAGGTATGTAGGCGGTGCTACAGAGTTCTTGAAGTGGTGGCCTAACTACGGCTACACTAGAAGGA
CAGTATTTGGTATCTGCGCTCTGCTGAAGCCAGTTACCTTCGGAAAAAGAGTTGGTAGCTCTTGATCCGG
CAAACAAACCACCGCTGGTAGCGGTGGTTTTTTTGTTTGCAAGCAGCAGATTACGCGCAGAAAAAAAGGA
TCTCAAGAAGATCCTTTGATCTTTTCTACGGGGTCTGACGCTCAGTGGAACGAAAACTCACGTTAAGGGA
TTTTGGTCATGAGATTATCAAAAAGGATCTTCACCTAGATCCTTTTAAATTAAAAATGAAGTTTTAAATC
AATCTAAAGTATATATGAGTAAACTTGGTCTGACAGTTACCAATGCTTAATCAGTGAGGCACCTATCTCA
GCGATCTGTCTATTTCGTTCATCCATAGTTGCCTGACTCCCCGTCGTGTAGATAACTACGATACGGGAGG
GCTTACCATCTGGCCCCAGTGCTGCAATGATACCGCGGCTGCCACGCTCACCGGCTCCAGATTTATCAGC
AATAAACCAGCCAGCCGGAAGGGCCGAGCGCAGAAGTGGTCCTGCAACTTTATCCGCCTCCATCCAGTCT
ATTAATTGTTGCCGGGAAGCTAGAGTAAGTAGTTCGCCAGTTAATAGTTTGCGCAACGTTGTTGCCATTG
CTACAGGCATCGTGGTGTCACGCTCGTCGTTTGGTATGGCTTCATTCAGCTCCGGTTCCCAACGATCAAG
GCGAGTTACATGATCCCCCATGTTGTGCAAAAAAGCGGTTAGCTCCTTCGGTCCTCCGATCGTTGTCAGA
AGTAAGTTGGCCGCAGTGTTATCACTCATGGTTATGGCAGCACTGCATAATTCTCTTACTGTCATGCCAT
CCGTAAGATGCTTTTCTGTGACTGGTGAGTACTCAACCAAGTCATTCTGAGAATAGTGTATGCGGCGACC
GAGTTGCTCTTGCCCGGCGTCAATACGGGATAATACCGCGCCACATAGCAGAACTTTAAAAGTGCTCATC
ATTGGAAAACGTTCTTCGGGGCGAAAACTCTCAAGGATCTTACCGCTGTTGAGATCCAGTTCGATGTAAC
CCACTCGTGCACCCAACTGATCTTCAGCATCTTTTACTTTCACCAGCGTTTCTGGGTGAGCAAAAACAGG
AAGGCAAAATGCCGCAAAAAAGGGAATAAGGGCGACACGGAAATGTTGAATACTCATACTCTTCCTTTTT
CAATATTATTGAAGCATTTATCAGGGTTATTGTCTCATGAGCGGATACATATTTGAATGTATTTAGAAAA
ATAAACAAATAGGGGTTCCGCGCACATTTCCCCGAAAAGTGCCAC
Features (pLannotate 1.2.2; 18 found; start..end, strand, type, name):
     30..458     -  rep_origin     f1 ori (sequence partly withheld): f1 bacteriophage origin of replication; arrow indicates direction of (+) strand synthesis
    463..618     -  CDS            lacZα (fragment): LacZα fragment of β-galactosidase; lacZ fragment
    626..644     +  promoter       T7 promoter: promoter for bacteriophage T7 RNA polymerase
   1132..1686    +  CDS            Hes1 (fragment): HES1_MOUSE - Also known as Hes-1. Experimental evidence at protein level: Swiss-Prot protein existence level 1. Transcriptional repressor of genes that require a bHLH protein for their transcription. May act as a negative regulator of myogenesis by inhibiting the functions of MYOD1 and ASH1 (By similarity). Binds DNA on N-box motifs: 5'-CACNAG-3' with high affinity and on E-box motifs: 5'-CANNTG-3' with low affinity. May play a role in a functional FA core complex response to DNA cross-link damage, being required for the stability and nuclear localization of FA core complex proteins, as well a
   1741..1774    +  protein_bind   loxP: Cre-mediated recombination occurs in the 8-bp core sequence (GCATACAT). Cre recombinase
   1810..2742    +  CDS            iRFP670: iRFP670 is a basic (constitutively fluorescent) near ir fluorescent protein published in 2013, derived from Rhodopseudomonas palustris CGA009. It has low acid sensitivity. It requires the cofactor biliverdin for fluorescence.
   2743..2820    +  CDS            TDsmURFP (fragment): TDsmURFP is a basic (constitutively fluorescent) near ir fluorescent protein published in 2016, derived from Trichodesmium erythraeum IMS101. It requires the cofactor biliverdin for fluorescence.
   2812..3744    +  CDS            iRFP670: iRFP670 is a basic (constitutively fluorescent) near ir fluorescent protein published in 2013, derived from Rhodopseudomonas palustris CGA009. It has low acid sensitivity. It requires the cofactor biliverdin for fluorescence.
   3766..3885    +  CDS            hPEST: PEST degradation sequence from mouse ornithine decarboxylase human codon-optimized
   3888..3921    +  protein_bind   FRT (minimal): supports FLP-mediated excision but not integration (Turan and Bode, 2011) FLP recombinase from the Saccharomyces cerevisiae 2μ plasmid
   4965..4983    -  promoter       T3 promoter: promoter for bacteriophage T3 RNA polymerase
   5028..5044    -  protein_bind   lac operator: The lac repressor binds to the lac operator to inhibit transcription in E. coli. This inhibition can be relieved by adding lactose or isopropyl-β-D-thiogalactopyranoside (IPTG). lac repressor encoded by lacI
   5052..5082    -  promoter       lac promoter: promoter for the E. coli lac operon
   5097..5118    -  protein_bind   CAP binding site: CAP binding activates transcription in the presence of cAMP. E. coli catabolite activator protein
   5131..5223    -  CDS            lacI (fragment): lac repressor; lacI; The lac repressor binds to the lac operator to inhibit transcription in E. coli. This inhibition can be relieved by adding lactose or isopropyl-β-D-thiogalactopyranoside (IPTG).
   5406..5994    -  rep_origin     ori: high-copy-number ColE1/pMB1/pBR322/pUC origin of replication
   6165..7025    -  CDS            AmpR: β-lactamase; bla; confers resistance to ampicillin, carbenicillin, and related antibiotics
   7026..7130    -  promoter       AmpR promoter: bla
