>Addgene plasmid #122352 | pTV-mHes1-tdiRFP670-PEST | addgene full sequence | sequence record 238331 | Addgene NGS Result
CTAAATTGTAAGCGTTAATATTTTGTTAAAATTCGCGTTAAATTTTTGTTAAATCAGCTCATTTTTTAAC
CAATAGGCCGAAATCGGCAAAATCCCTTATAAATCAAAAGAATAGACCGAGATAGGGT
[37 nt withheld, positions 129-165]
AAAGAACGTGGACTCCAACGTCAAAGG
[49 nt withheld, positions 193-241]
T
[91 nt withheld, positions 243-333]
G
[124 nt withheld, positions 335-458]
CCCATTCGCCATTCAGGCTGCGCAACTGTTGGGAAGGGCGATCGGTGCGGGCCTCTTCGCTATTACGCCA
GCTGGCGAAAGGGGGATGTGCTGCAAGGCGATTAAGTTGGGTAACGCCAGGGTTTTCCCAGTCACGACGT
TGTAAAACGACGGCCAGTGAGCGCGCGTAATACGACTCACTATAGGGCGAATTGGGTACCTTATAGCCAC
AGCTCCCAAGTTGTTACTGCTCCGGAAATGGAGGGAGAGGCTGTAGCCGAGAAGGGTGGTGGGCAGCTTG
GCTGTGGTAGAAGCCGGTGAGGGCGAAAGGACGTAAGACTGAGGAAGTTTGGGGCTGGATAGAAGGTAGG
GGTCAGTGGTTTAGCACCGGTCCAACCCCTGCCGCAGGAGGGGAAGTGGGGTTTGGAAGGCGCCTTGGGT
GGCATTGTCCAAGGTCAGGTCGCGCGCGGGACTAGGGGTGGCAGATCTGGAGCTGAGATCGGTTTAGATG
GAGGGAGTGTCCTGGCTTATGTCCCCAACCTAGGGAGAAGGAGCTGGCTGTTCTTAGCCTACCCAACCCT
CCCAACCCCAGGTGGTTCCGGAGGCGCGCTGCGGGGACCTCCCAGGGCGGGAGGCTGTATGGCTCCGGGG
CCAGGGCTTTTCGGTGACCCATCTTTTCTCCTTCTGGCCTGCAGCCGCGCTCAGCACAGACCCGAGCGTG
TTGGGGAAATACCGCGCCGGCTTCAGCGAGTGCATGAACGAGGTGACCCGCTTCCTGTCCACGTGTGAGG
GCGTTAACACCGAGGTGCGCACTCGGCTGCTGGGCCACCTGGCCAACTGCATGACCCAGATCAACGCCAT
GACCTACCCCGGGCAGGCGCACCCCGCCTTGCAGGCGCCGCCGCCGCCGCCCCCGTCAGGACCTGCCGGT
CCCCAGCACGCGCCATTCGCGCCGCCGCCGCCGCCGCTTGTGCCCATCCCCGGGGGCGCGGCGCCCCCTC
CCGGCAGCGCACCCTGCAAGTTGGGCAGCCAGGCTGGAGAGGCTGCCAAGGTTTTTGGCGGCTTCCAAGT
GGTGCCGGCTCCTGACGGCCAATTTGCCTTTCTCATCCCCAACGGGGCCTTCGCTCACAGCGGCCCGGTC
ATCCCGGTCTACACCAGCAACAGTGGGACCTCGGTGGGTCCTAACGCAGTGTCACCTTCCAGTGGCTCCT
CGCTCACTTCGGACTCCATGTGGAGACCGTGGCGGAACGAGGGAAGAGGTAGCCTGCTAACTTGCGGGGA
CGTAGAGGAAAATCCTGGTCCCATAACTTCGTATAGCATACATTATACGAAGTTATCAATGGGCCCAAAA
AAGAAAAGAAAAGTTGAATTCATGGCCAGAAAAGTGGACCTGACCAGTTGTGACCGAGAGCCGATACACA
TTCCTGGCTCTATCCAGCCATGTGGGTGTTTGCTGGCCTGCGATGCCCAGGCAGTCAGGATTACTCGAAT
TACCGAAAATGCGGGTGCCTTCTTTGGCCGTGAAACGCCCCGTGTCGGCGAACTCTTAGCCGATTATTTC
GGAGAAACCGAGGCTCACGCACTTAGGAACGCACTGGCGCAATCAAGCGATCCCAAACGCCCTGCTCTCA
TCTTTGGGTGGAGAGATGGACTGACAGGCCGTACTTTCGACATAAGCCTTCACCGGCATGACGGAACCAG
TATAATTGAGTTTGAACCGGCCGCCGCTGAGCAAGCAGACAACCCCCTTCGCCTGACCAGACAAATTATC
GCCCGCACTAAGGAGCTGAAATCGCTGGAAGAAATGGCCGCTCGTGTTCCCAGGTATCTTCAGGCAATGC
TGGGTTATCATAGGGTAATGCTCTACAGATTCGCCGACGATGGCTCTGGTATGGTAATAGGGGAGGCCAA
GCGATCCGACCTGGAGTCTTTTCTGGGGCAGCATTTCCCCGCATCTCTAGTACCCCAGCAGGCAAGGCTT
TTGTACCTCAAGAATGCCATCCGCGTGGTATCGGACTCCCGCGGTATTAGTAGCAGGATCGTTCCAGAAC
ACGACGCCTCTGGAGCTGCGCTGGATCTGTCTTTCGCTCACCTCCGATCTATCAGCCCTTGTCATTTAGA
GTTTCTGCGAAATATGGGGGTCAGCGCAAGTATGTCCCTGAGCATAATAATCGATGGAACACTATGGGGC
CTAATAATTTGCCATCATTACGAACCTAGAGCAGTACCAATGGCACAGCGAGTGGCCGCCGAAATGTTCG
CCGATTTTTTGTCTCTTCATTTTACTGCCGCTCACCATCAGCGCGGCCACGGGACTGGCTCGACAGGTTC
TGGCAGTAGTGGGACTGCTTCATCAGAAAATAATAACATGGCCATGGCCAGAAAAGTGGACCTGACCAGT
TGTGACCGAGAGCCGATACACATTCCTGGCTCTATCCAGCCATGTGGGTGTTTGCTGGCCTGCGATGCCC
AGGCAGTCAGGATTACTCGAATTACCGAAAATGCGGGTGCCTTCTTTGGCCGTGAAACGCCCCGTGTCGG
CGAACTCTTAGCCGATTATTTCGGAGAAACCGAGGCTCACGCACTTAGGAACGCACTGGCGCAATCAAGC
GATCCCAAACGCCCTGCTCTCATCTTTGGGTGGAGAGATGGACTGACAGGCCGTACTTTCGACATAAGCC
TTCACCGGCATGACGGAACCAGTATAATTGAGTTTGAACCGGCCGCCGCTGAGCAAGCAGACAACCCCCT
TCGCCTGACCAGACAAATTATCGCCCGCACTAAGGAGCTGAAATCGCTGGAAGAAATGGCCGCTCGTGTT
CCCAGGTATCTTCAGGCAATGCTGGGTTATCATAGGGTAATGCTCTACAGATTCGCCGACGATGGCTCTG
GTATGGTAATAGGGGAGGCCAAGCGATCCGACCTGGAGTCTTTTCTGGGGCAGCATTTCCCCGCATCTCT
AGTACCCCAGCAGGCAAGGCTTTTGTACCTCAAGAATGCCATCCGCGTGGTATCGGACTCCCGCGGTATT
AGTAGCAGGATCGTTCCAGAACACGACGCCTCTGGAGCTGCGCTGGATCTGTCTTTCGCTCACCTCCGAT
CTATCAGCCCTTGTCATTTAGAGTTTCTGCGAAATATGGGGGTCAGCGCAAGTATGTCCCTGAGCATAAT
AATCGATGGAACACTATGGGGCCTAATAATTTGCCATCATTACGAACCTAGAGCAGTACCAATGGCACAG
CGAGTGGCCGCCGAAATGTTCGCCGATTTTTTGTCTCTTCATTTTACTGCCGCTCACCATCAGCGCGGAT
CCGCGTTTAAACTCGAGTCTCACGGCTTCCCTCCCGAGGTGGAGGAGCAGGCCGCCGGCACCCTGCCCAT
GAGCTGCGCCCAGGAGAGCGGCATGGATAGACACCCTGCTGCTTGCGCCAGCGCCAGGATCAACGTCTTG
AAGTTCCTATTCTCTAGAAAGTATAGGAACTTCTAGTGAGAGCCTCAGGCCACTGCTACCCGTAAAGTCC
CTAGCCCACCTCTCTCTTCTGACGGACACTAAAAACGAACTTGGATTTTAGGAGAGACTTTTATAATTTG
GTGGTTATTTTGTTGCTTTTTTTAATTCTAAAAAGTTACTTTTTGTAGAGAGCTGTATTAAGTGACTGAC
CATGCACTGCATTTGTATATATTTTATATGTTCATATTGGATTGCGCCTTTGTATTATAAAAGTTGAGAT
GACATTTCGTTTTTTACACGAGATTTCTTTTTTTATGTGATGCCAAAGATGTTTGAAAATGCTCTTAAAA
TATCTTCCTTTGGGGAAGTTTATTTGAGAAAATATAATAAAAGAGTGAAGGCTTTTATGTCTTAGAACTG
ATTATTTCAAAATTTGTAAAAAAAAAAAAGTGGTGGGGCTTGAAATTCATGTAGTTTGGCAATTCAGAAA
TAGGATGTATTTTTTAAAGTTTTAAACAGGAACCATCAAACCTTTCAGCAACACTCAATGATCTAAGAAG
ACCTAATTTATGAGAATTCATTTGATGGGGCTTTCCTGATAAACAGTCCTTATTTTTTTACCTTCCAAAG
GGCGGCTCCCAACTCACTCCCTGTAGTAGCCACTGGCCTCCTAAAGTAAAAGCGCGCTCAAGCCACATTG
CAGCCCTCCAGCATTGGGACCTTCATTTGTCTGTCCTTACTCAGGCGTAGCTAGGCATCCCCTGGCACCC
GTATCACAAAGTTTGAAATGCCTCTCTTCACCCTCTTCAAGCAAGCTGAAAAGGTCAACAGATTCTCTCT
GCCAGGGTACAACTAGTTAGACTCCCAAGTGGAGCCCGGGCCAGATGATTAACAGCAGACATATGTTTCT
GATAAGTTTCTGCGCTTGACTTTAATGGAGAAAGCATGTGGGGGTTGCGCTGGCAGGCACACGGGCCGTT
TTTCCCCTTTTAATACAAACAGCAAGCGACCCCTTCGCATGGTCATGCCCCATTTCCAGGCAAGATGTGG
GCTCCAGAGAGCTCCAGCTTTTGTTCCCTTTAGTGAGGGTTAATTGCGCGCTTGGCGTAATCATGGTCAT
AGCTGTTTCCTGTGTGAAATTGTTATCCGCTCACAATTCCACACAACATACGAGCCGGAAGCATAAAGTG
TAAAGCCTGGGGTGCCTAATGAGTGAGCTAACTCACATTAATTGCGTTGCGCTCACTGCCCGCTTTCCAG
TCGGGAAACCTGTCGTGCCAGCTGCATTAATGAATCGGCCAACGCGCGGGGAGAGGCGGTTTGCGTATTG
GGCGCTCTTCCGCTTCCTCGCTCACTGACTCGCTGCGCTCGGTCGTTCGGCTGCGGCGAGCGGTATCAGC
TCACTCAAAGGCGGTAATACGGTTATCCACAGAATCAGGGGATAACGCAGGAAAGAACATGTGAGCAAAA
GGCCAGCAAAAGGCCAGGAACCGTAAAAAGGCCGCGTTGCTGGCGTTTTTCCATAGGCTCCGCCCCCCTG
ACGAGCATCACAAAAATCGACGCTCAAGTCAGAGGTGGCGAAACCCGACAGGACTATAAAGATACCAGGC
GTTTCCCCCTGGAAGCTCCCTCGTGCGCTCTCCTGTTCCGACCCTGCCGCTTACCGGATACCTGTCCGCC
TTTCTCCCTTCGGGAAGCGTGGCGCTTTCTCATAGCTCACGCTGTAGGTATCTCAGTTCGGTGTAGGTCG
TTCGCTCCAAGCTGGGCTGTGTGCACGAACCCCCCGTTCAGCCCGACCGCTGCGCCTTATCCGGTAACTA
TCGTCTTGAGTCCAACCCGGTAAGACACGACTTATCGCCACTGGCAGCAGCCACTGGTAACAGGATTAGC
AGAGCGAGGTATGTAGGCGGTGCTACAGAGTTCTTGAAGTGGTGGCCTAACTACGGCTACACTAGAAGAA
CAGTATTTGGTATCTGCGCTCTGCTGAAGCCAGTTACCTTCGGAAAAAGAGTTGGTAGCTCTTGATCCGG
CAAACAAACCACCGCTGGTAGCGGTGGTTTTTTTGTTTGCAAGCAGCAGATTACGCGCAGAAAAAAAGGA
TCTCAAGAAGATCCTTTGATCTTTTCTACGGGGTCTGACGCTCAGTGGAACGAAAACTCACGTTAAGGGA
TTTTGGTCATGAGATTATCAAAAAGGATCTTCACCTAGATCCTTTTAAATTAAAAATGAAGTTTTAAATC
AATCTAAAGTATATATGAGTAAACTTGGTCTGACAGTTACCAATGCTTAATCAGTGAGGCACCTATCTCA
GCGATCTGTCTATTTCGTTCATCCATAGTTGCCTGACTCCCCGTCGTGTAGATAACTACGATACGGGAGG
GCTTACCATCTGGCCCCAGTGCTGCAATGATACCGCGGCTGCCACGCTCACCGGCTCCAGATTTATCAGC
AATAAACCAGCCAGCCGGAAGGGCCGAGCGCAGAAGTGGTCCTGCAACTTTATCCGCCTCCATCCAGTCT
ATTAATTGTTGCCGGGAAGCTAGAGTAAGTAGTTCGCCAGTTAATAGTTTGCGCAACGTTGTTGCCATTG
CTACAGGCATCGTGGTGTCACGCTCGTCGTTTGGTATGGCTTCATTCAGCTCCGGTTCCCAACGATCAAG
GCGAGTTACATGATCCCCCATGTTGTGCAAAAAAGCGGTTAGCTCCTTCGGTCCTCCGATCGTTGTCAGA
AGTAAGTTGGCCGCAGTGTTATCACTCATGGTTATGGCAGCACTGCATAATTCTCTTACTGTCATGCCAT
CCGTAAGATGCTTTTCTGTGACTGGTGAGTACTCAACCAAGTCATTCTGAGAATAGTGTATGCGGCGACC
GAGTTGCTCTTGCCCGGCGTCAATACGGGATAATACCGCGCCACATAGCAGAACTTTAAAAGTGCTCATC
ATTGGAAAACGTTCTTCGGGGCGAAAACTCTCAAGGATCTTACCGCTGTTGAGATCCAGTTCGATGTAAC
CCACTCGTGCACCCAACTGATCTTCAGCATCTTTTACTTTCACCAGCGTTTCTGGGTGAGCAAAAACAGG
AAGGCAAAATGCCGCAAAAAAGGGAATAAGGGCGACACGGAAATGTTGAATACTCATACTCTTCCTTTTC
AATATTATTGAAGCATTTATCAGGGTTATTGTCTCATGAGCGGATACATATTTGAATGTATTTAGAAAAA
TAAACAAATAGGGATTCCGCGCACATTTCCCCGAAAAGTGCCAC
Features (pLannotate 1.2.2; 18 found; start..end, strand, type, name):
     30..458     -  rep_origin     f1 ori (sequence partly withheld): f1 bacteriophage origin of replication; arrow indicates direction of (+) strand synthesis
    463..618     -  CDS            lacZα (fragment): LacZα fragment of β-galactosidase; lacZ fragment
    626..644     +  promoter       T7 promoter: promoter for bacteriophage T7 RNA polymerase
   1132..1686    +  CDS            Hes1 (fragment): HES1_MOUSE - Also known as Hes-1. Experimental evidence at protein level: Swiss-Prot protein existence level 1. Transcriptional repressor of genes that require a bHLH protein for their transcription. May act as a negative regulator of myogenesis by inhibiting the functions of MYOD1 and ASH1 (By similarity). Binds DNA on N-box motifs: 5'-CACNAG-3' with high affinity and on E-box motifs: 5'-CANNTG-3' with low affinity. May play a role in a functional FA core complex response to DNA cross-link damage, being required for the stability and nuclear localization of FA core complex proteins, as well a
   1741..1774    +  protein_bind   loxP: Cre-mediated recombination occurs in the 8-bp core sequence (GCATACAT). Cre recombinase
   1810..2742    +  CDS            iRFP670: iRFP670 is a basic (constitutively fluorescent) near ir fluorescent protein published in 2013, derived from Rhodopseudomonas palustris CGA009. It has low acid sensitivity. It requires the cofactor biliverdin for fluorescence.
   2743..2820    +  CDS            TDsmURFP (fragment): TDsmURFP is a basic (constitutively fluorescent) near ir fluorescent protein published in 2016, derived from Trichodesmium erythraeum IMS101. It requires the cofactor biliverdin for fluorescence.
   2812..3744    +  CDS            iRFP670: iRFP670 is a basic (constitutively fluorescent) near ir fluorescent protein published in 2013, derived from Rhodopseudomonas palustris CGA009. It has low acid sensitivity. It requires the cofactor biliverdin for fluorescence.
   3766..3885    +  CDS            hPEST: PEST degradation sequence from mouse ornithine decarboxylase human codon-optimized
   3888..3921    +  protein_bind   FRT (minimal): supports FLP-mediated excision but not integration (Turan and Bode, 2011) FLP recombinase from the Saccharomyces cerevisiae 2μ plasmid
   4965..4983    -  promoter       T3 promoter: promoter for bacteriophage T3 RNA polymerase
   5028..5044    -  protein_bind   lac operator: The lac repressor binds to the lac operator to inhibit transcription in E. coli. This inhibition can be relieved by adding lactose or isopropyl-β-D-thiogalactopyranoside (IPTG). lac repressor encoded by lacI
   5052..5082    -  promoter       lac promoter: promoter for the E. coli lac operon
   5097..5118    -  protein_bind   CAP binding site: CAP binding activates transcription in the presence of cAMP. E. coli catabolite activator protein
   5131..5223    -  CDS            lacI (fragment): lac repressor; lacI; The lac repressor binds to the lac operator to inhibit transcription in E. coli. This inhibition can be relieved by adding lactose or isopropyl-β-D-thiogalactopyranoside (IPTG).
   5406..5994    -  rep_origin     ori: high-copy-number ColE1/pMB1/pBR322/pUC origin of replication
   6165..7025    -  CDS            AmpR: β-lactamase; bla; confers resistance to ampicillin, carbenicillin, and related antibiotics
   7026..7129    -  promoter       AmpR promoter: bla
