[The description below was written by a language model from this plasmid's Addgene catalogue record and pLannotate feature annotations shown in this document.]
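Description:
pTV-mHes1-tdiRFP670-PEST is a mouse gene-targeting (knock-in donor) plasmid of about 7.15 kb built on the pBSK (pBluescript-type) cloning backbone. It is maintained in E. coli through a high-copy ColE1/pUC origin and selected with ampicillin via the bla gene and its promoter. The backbone also carries an f1 phage origin, remnants of the lacZα/lac promoter region, and flanking T7 and T3 promoters, none of which play a role in the targeting function.

The roughly 4.3 kb insert, assembled by Gibson cloning, places a 2A-tdiRFP670-PEST cassette between homology arms for mouse Hes1, so that homologous recombination inserts the reporter immediately upstream of the Hes1 stop codon. The annotated Hes1 coding fragment lies in the 5′ arm. The unannotated stretch of about 1 kb after the cassette presumably corresponds to the 3′ arm. The 2A peptide is named in the record but not annotated in the feature table; it would allow the reporter to be translated from the endogenous Hes1 transcript as a separate polypeptide. The reporter is a tandem dimer of the near-infrared, biliverdin-dependent protein iRFP670, two copies joined by a short linker, followed by a PEST degradation sequence from mouse ornithine decarboxylase. The PEST sequence shortens the reporter's half-life so that fluorescence tracks current expression more closely. A single loxP site precedes the reporter and a minimal FRT site follows it; the record does not explain their purpose. No mammalian promoter or selection marker is annotated, which fits expression driven by the endogenous locus. The associated study examined transcriptional bursting kinetics in mouse embryonic stem cells. The two sequence records differ by one nucleotide and annotate identically.
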