Addgene plasmid #122352: pTV-mHes1-tdiRFP670-PEST
Purpose: Targeting vector for mouse Hes1 to insert 2A-tdiRFP670-PEST into immediately upstream of stop codon.
Depositing lab: Hiroshi Ochiai. Depositing organization: Hiroshima University. Publication: Genome-wide kinetic properties of transcriptional bursting in mouse embryonic stem cells. Ochiai H, Hayashi T, Umeda M, Yoshimura M, Harada A, Shimizu Y, Nakano K, Saitoh N, Liu Z, Yamamoto T, Okamura T, Ohkawa Y, Kimura H, Nikaido I. Sci Adv. 2020 Jun 17;6(25):eaaz6699. doi: 10.1126/sciadv.aaz6699. eCollection 2020 Jun. PubMed 32596448.
Backbone
  Vector backbone: pBSK
  Backbone size w/o insert (bp): 2850
  Total vector size (bp): 7153
  Vector type: Mouse Targeting
Growth in bacteria
  Bacterial resistance: Ampicillin, 100 μg/mL
  Growth temperature: 37°C
  Growth strain: DH5alpha
  Copy number: High Copy
Gene/Insert
  Gene/Insert name: 2A-tdiRFP-PEST with homology arms for Hes1
  Species: Synthetic
  Insert size (bp): 4304
  Cloning method: Gibson Cloning
  Sequencing primers: 5′ M13-fwr; 3′ M13-rev
Terms and licenses: Academic/Nonprofit Terms; Industry Terms: Not Available to Industry
How to cite: pTV-mHes1-tdiRFP670-PEST was a gift from Hiroshi Ochiai (Addgene plasmid # 122352 ; http://n2t.net/addgene:122352 ; RRID:Addgene_122352)
